Addgene plasmid #108798: pBW1604_pCAG-PV1-PYL-L1-PhiC31-234C-BGHpA
Purpose: Expresses aa234 to C-terminus of PhiC31 integrase fused to PYL CID
Depositing lab: Wilson Wong. Depositing organization: Boston University Main Campus. Publication: High-performance chemical- and light-inducible recombinases in mammalian cells and mice. Weinberg BH, Cho JH, Agarwal Y, Pham NTH, Caraballo LD, Walkosz M, Ortega C, Trexler M, Tague N, Law B, Benman WKJ, Letendre J, Beal J, Wong WW. Nat Commun. 2019 Oct 24;10(1):4845. doi: 10.1038/s41467-019-12800-7. PubMed 31649244.
Backbone
  Vector backbone: pCAGGS
  Vector type: Mammalian Expression, Cre/Lox, Synthetic Biology
Growth in bacteria
  Bacterial resistance: Ampicillin, 100 μg/mL
  Growth temperature: 37°C
  Growth strain: NEB Stable
  Copy number: High Copy
Gene/Insert
  Gene/Insert name: PhiC31 integrase fragment aa234 to C-terminus
  Species: Synthetic
  Promoter: pCAG
  Tag / fusion protein: PYL (N terminal on insert); NLS (C terminal on insert)
  Cloning method: Restriction Enzyme; 5′ cloning site KpnI (not destroyed); 3′ cloning site EcoRI (not destroyed)
Terms and licenses: Academic/Nonprofit Terms; Industry Terms: Not Available to Industry
Depositor comments: Please visit https://www.biorxiv.org/content/10.1101/747121v1 for bioRxiv preprint.
How to cite: pBW1604_pCAG-PV1-PYL-L1-PhiC31-234C-BGHpA was a gift from Wilson Wong (Addgene plasmid # 108798 ; http://n2t.net/addgene:108798 ; RRID:Addgene_108798)
