[The description below was written by a language model from this plasmid's Addgene catalogue record and pLannotate feature annotations shown in this document.]
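Description:
pBW1604_pCAG-PV1-PYL-L1-PhiC31-234C-BGHpA is a mammalian expression plasmid built on the pCAGGS backbone that encodes one half of a chemically inducible split PhiC31 integrase. It is propagated in E. coli as a high-copy plasmid through a ColE1/pUC-type origin and selected with ampicillin via the β-lactamase gene. The backbone also carries an SV40 origin, an SV40 poly(A) signal, and residual lac promoter/operator and lacI fragments that play no evident role in the payload.

Expression is driven by the CAG promoter, annotated here as the CMV immediate-early enhancer, the chicken β-actin promoter and a chimeric β-actin/β-globin intron, which together give strong constitutive transcription in many mammalian cell types. The open reading frame begins with a fragment of Arabidopsis PYL1, the abscisic acid receptor used as a chemically induced dimerization domain. This is joined through a linker (L1 in the name) to PhiC31 integrase residues 234 to the C-terminus, with a C-terminal nuclear localization signal according to the record. The feature table does not annotate the integrase segment itself, which presumably occupies the unannotated region between the PYL1 fragment and the bGH poly(A) signal. A short match labelled as a 3xHA fragment sits immediately after PYL1 and may simply reflect linker sequence. Transcripts terminate at the bGH polyadenylation signal, with the backbone's rabbit β-globin poly(A) region lying further downstream.

On its own this fragment is expected to be inactive. It is presumably meant to be co-expressed with a complementary N-terminal integrase fragment fused to a PYL-binding partner, which the record does not name, so that abscisic acid reconstitutes recombinase activity. This suits drug-gated site-specific recombination in synthetic gene circuits in mammalian cells.
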