Features (pLannotate 1.2.2; 20 found; start..end, strand, type, name):
     46..62      -  protein_bind   lac operator: The lac repressor binds to the lac operator to inhibit transcription in E. coli. This inhibition can be relieved by adding lactose or isopropyl-β-D-thiogalactopyranoside (IPTG). lac repressor encoded by lacI
     70..100     -  promoter       lac promoter: promoter for the E. coli lac operon
    115..136     -  protein_bind   CAP binding site: CAP binding activates transcription in the presence of cAMP. E. coli catabolite activator protein
    149..188     -  CDS            lacI (fragment): lac repressor; lacI; The lac repressor binds to the lac operator to inhibit transcription in E. coli. This inhibition can be relieved by adding lactose or isopropyl-β-D-thiogalactopyranoside (IPTG).
    195..217     +  promoter       SV40 promoter (fragment): SV40 enhancer and early promoter
    221..355     +  rep_origin     SV40 ori: SV40 origin of replication
    375..509     +  polyA_signal   SV40 poly(A) signal: SV40 polyadenylation signal
    511..565     -  CDS            lacI (fragment): lac repressor; lacI; The lac repressor binds to the lac operator to inhibit transcription in E. coli. This inhibition can be relieved by adding lactose or isopropyl-β-D-thiogalactopyranoside (IPTG).
    748..1336    -  rep_origin     ori: high-copy-number ColE1/pMB1/pBR322/pUC origin of replication
   1507..2367    -  CDS            AmpR: β-lactamase; bla; confers resistance to ampicillin, carbenicillin, and related antibiotics
   2368..2472    -  promoter       AmpR promoter: bla
   2503..2882    +  enhancer       CMV enhancer: human cytomegalovirus immediate early enhancer
   2884..3159    +  promoter       chicken β-actin promoter: No description available
   3160..4175    +  intron         chimeric intron: chimera between introns from chicken β-actin and rabbit β-globin
   4319..4849    +  CDS            PYL1 (fragment): PYL1_ARATH - Also known as RCAR12. Experimental evidence at protein level: Swiss-Prot protein existence level 1. Receptor for abscisic acid (ABA) required for ABA-mediated responses such as stomatal closure and germination inhibition. Inhibits the activity of group-A protein phosphatases type 2C (PP2Cs) when activated by ABA (PubMed:19407143, PubMed:19855379, PubMed:19893533, PubMed:19898420, PubMed:23844015, PubMed:21658606). Can be activated by both (-)-ABA and (+)-ABA (PubMed:23844015). From Arabidopsis thaliana (Mouse-ear cress).
   4850..4877    +  CDS            3xHA (fragment): three tandem HA epitope tags
   6065..6289    +  polyA_signal   bGH poly(A) signal: bovine growth hormone polyadenylation signal
   6293..6314    +  promoter       SV40 promoter (fragment): SV40 enhancer and early promoter
   6452..6523    +  CDS            HBB (fragment): HBB_PONPY - Experimental evidence at transcript level: Swiss-Prot protein existence level 2. Involved in oxygen transport from the lung to the various peripheral tissues. From Pongo pygmaeus (Bornean orangutan).
   6594..6649    +  polyA_signal   β-globin poly(A) signal: rabbit β-globin polyadenylation signal (Gil and Proudfoot, 1987)
>Addgene plasmid #108798 | pBW1604_pCAG-PV1-PYL-L1-PhiC31-234C-BGHpA | depositor full sequence | sequence record 205079 | Full Sequence
CCCAAGCTTGGCGTAATCATGGTCATAGCTGTTTCCTGTGTGAAATTGTTATCCGCTCACAATTCCACAC
AACATACGAGCCGGAAGCATAAAGTGTAAAGCCTGGGGTGCCTAATGAGTGAGCTAACTCACATTAATTG
CGTTGCGCTCACTGCCCGCTTTCCAGTCGGGAAACCTGTCGTGCCAGCGGATCCGCATCTCAATTAGTCA
GCAACCATAGTCCCGCCCCTAACTCCGCCCAGTTCCGCCCATTCTCCGCCCCATGGCTGACTAATTTTTT
TTATTTATGCAGAGGCCGAGGCCGCCTCGGCCTCTGAGCTATTCCAGAAGTAGTGAGGAGGCTTTTTTGG
AGGCCTAGGCTTTTGCAAAAAGCTAACTTGTTTATTGCAGCTTATAATGGTTACAAATAAAGCAATAGCA
TCACAAATTTCACAAATAAAGCATTTTTTTCACTGCATTCTAGTTGTGGTTTGTCCAAACTCATCAATGT
ATCTTATCATGTCTGGATCCGCTGCATTAATGAATCGGCCAACGCGCGGGGAGAGGCGGTTTGCGTATTG
GGCGCTCTTCCGCTTCCTCGCTCACTGACTCGCTGCGCTCGGTCGTTCGGCTGCGGCGAGCGGTATCAGC
TCACTCAAAGGCGGTAATACGGTTATCCACAGAATCAGGGGATAACGCAGGAAAGAACATGTGAGCAAAA
GGCCAGCAAAAGGCCAGGAACCGTAAAAAGGCCGCGTTGCTGGCGTTTTTCCATAGGCTCCGCCCCCCTG
ACGAGCATCACAAAAATCGACGCTCAAGTCAGAGGTGGCGAAACCCGACAGGACTATAAAGATACCAGGC
GTTTCCCCCTGGAAGCTCCCTCGTGCGCTCTCCTGTTCCGACCCTGCCGCTTACCGGATACCTGTCCGCC
TTTCTCCCTTCGGGAAGCGTGGCGCTTTCTCATAGCTCACGCTGTAGGTATCTCAGTTCGGTGTAGGTCG
TTCGCTCCAAGCTGGGCTGTGTGCACGAACCCCCCGTTCAGCCCGACCGCTGCGCCTTATCCGGTAACTA
TCGTCTTGAGTCCAACCCGGTAAGACACGACTTATCGCCACTGGCAGCAGCCACTGGTAACAGGATTAGC
AGAGCGAGGTATGTAGGCGGTGCTACAGAGTTCTTGAAGTGGTGGCCTAACTACGGCTACACTAGAAGAA
CAGTATTTGGTATCTGCGCTCTGCTGAAGCCAGTTACCTTCGGAAAAAGAGTTGGTAGCTCTTGATCCGG
CAAACAAACCACCGCTGGTAGCGGTGGTTTTTTTGTTTGCAAGCAGCAGATTACGCGCAGAAAAAAAGGA
TCTCAAGAAGATCCTTTGATCTTTTCTACGGGGTCTGACGCTCAGTGGAACGAAAACTCACGTTAAGGGA
TTTTGGTCATGAGATTATCAAAAAGGATCTTCACCTAGATCCTTTTAAATTAAAAATGAAGTTTTAAATC
AATCTAAAGTATATATGAGTAAACTTGGTCTGACAGTTACCAATGCTTAATCAGTGAGGCACCTATCTCA
GCGATCTGTCTATTTCGTTCATCCATAGTTGCCTGACTCCCCGTCGTGTAGATAACTACGATACGGGAGG
GCTTACCATCTGGCCCCAGTGCTGCAATGATACCGCGAGACCCACGCTCACCGGCTCCAGATTTATCAGC
AATAAACCAGCCAGCCGGAAGGGCCGAGCGCAGAAGTGGTCCTGCAACTTTATCCGCCTCCATCCAGTCT
ATTAATTGTTGCCGGGAAGCTAGAGTAAGTAGTTCGCCAGTTAATAGTTTGCGCAACGTTGTTGCCATTG
CTACAGGCATCGTGGTGTCACGCTCGTCGTTTGGTATGGCTTCATTCAGCTCCGGTTCCCAACGATCAAG
GCGAGTTACATGATCCCCCATGTTGTGCAAAAAAGCGGTTAGCTCCTTCGGTCCTCCGATCGTTGTCAGA
AGTAAGTTGGCCGCAGTGTTATCACTCATGGTTATGGCAGCACTGCATAATTCTCTTACTGTCATGCCAT
CCGTAAGATGCTTTTCTGTGACTGGTGAGTACTCAACCAAGTCATTCTGAGAATAGTGTATGCGGCGACC
GAGTTGCTCTTGCCCGGCGTCAATACGGGATAATACCGCGCCACATAGCAGAACTTTAAAAGTGCTCATC
ATTGGAAAACGTTCTTCGGGGCGAAAACTCTCAAGGATCTTACCGCTGTTGAGATCCAGTTCGATGTAAC
CCACTCGTGCACCCAACTGATCTTCAGCATCTTTTACTTTCACCAGCGTTTCTGGGTGAGCAAAAACAGG
AAGGCAAAATGCCGCAAAAAAGGGAATAAGGGCGACACGGAAATGTTGAATACTCATACTCTTCCTTTTT
CAATATTATTGAAGCATTTATCAGGGTTATTGTCTCATGAGCGGATACATATTTGAATGTATTTAGAAAA
ATAAACAAATAGGGGTTCCGCGCACATTTCCCCGAAAAGTGCCACCTGGGTCGACATTGATTATTGACTA
GTTATTAATAGTAATCAATTACGGGGTCATTAGTTCATAGCCCATATATGGAGTTCCGCGTTACATAACT
TACGGTAAATGGCCCGCCTGGCTGACCGCCCAACGACCCCCGCCCATTGACGTCAATAATGACGTATGTT
CCCATAGTAACGCCAATAGGGACTTTCCATTGACGTCAATGGGTGGAGTATTTACGGTAAACTGCCCACT
TGGCAGTACATCAAGTGTATCATATGCCAAGTACGCCCCCTATTGACGTCAATGACGGTAAATGGCCCGC
CTGGCATTATGCCCAGTACATGACCTTATGGGACTTTCCTACTTGGCAGTACATCTACGTATTAGTCATC
GCTATTACCATGGTCGAGGTGAGCCCCACGTTCTGCTTCACTCTCCCCATCTCCCCCCCCTCCCCACCCC
CAATTTTGTATTTATTTATTTTTTAATTATTTTGTGCAGCGATGGGGGCGGGGGGGGGGGGGGCGCGCGC
CAGGCGGGGCGGGGCGGGGCGAGGGGCGGGGCGGGGCGAGGCGGAAAGGTGCGGCGGCAGCCAATCAGAG
CGGCGCGCTCCGAAAGTTTCCTTTTATGGCGAGGCGGCGGCGGCGGCGGCCCTATAAAAAGCGAAGCGCG
CGGCGGGCGGGAGTCGCTGCGTTGCCTTCGCCCCGTGCCCCGCTCCGCGCCGCCTCGCGCCGCCCGCCCC
GGCTCTGACTGACCGCGTTACTCCCACAGGTGAGCGGGCGGGACGGCCCTTCTCCTCCGGGCTGTAATTA
GCGCTTGGTTTAATGACGGCTCGTTTCTTTTCTGTGGCTGCGTGAAAGCCTTAAAGGGCTCCGGGAGGGC
CCTTTGTGCGGGGGGGAGCGGCTCGGGGGGTGCGTGCGTGTGTGTGTGCGTGGGGAGCGCCGCGTGCGGC
TCCGCGCTGCCCGGCGGCTGTGAGCGCTGCGGGCGCGGCGCGGGGCTTTGTGCGCTCCGCAGTGTGCGCG
AGGGGAGCGCGGCCGGGGGCGGTGCCCCGCGGTGCGGGGGGGGCTGCGAGGGGAACAAAGGCTGCGTGCG
GGGTGTGTGCGTGGGGGGGTGAGCAGGGGGTGTGGGCGCGGCGGTCGGGCTGTAACCCCCCCCTGCACCC
CCCTCCCCGAGTTGCTGAGCACGGCCCGGCTTCGGGTGCGGGGCTCCGTACGGGGCGTGGCGCGGGGCTC
GCCGTGCCGGGCGGGGGGTGGCGGCAGGTGGGGGTGCCGGGCGGGGCGGGGCCGCCTCGGGCCGGGGAGG
GCTCGGGGGAGGGGCGCGGCGGCCCCCGGAGCGCCGGCGGCTGTCGAGGCGCGGCGAGCCGCAGCCATTG
CCTTTTATGGTAATCGTGCGAGAGGGCGCAGGGACTTCCTTTGTCCCAAATCTGTGCGGAGCCGAAATCT
GGGAGGCGCCGCCGCACCCCCTCTAGCGGGCGCGGGGCGAAGCGGTGCGGCGCCGGCAGGAAGGAAATGG
GCGGGGAGGGCCTTCGTGCGTCGCCGCGCCGCCGTCCCCTTCTCCCTCTCCAGCCTCGGGGCTGTCCGCG
GGGGGACGGCTGCCTTCGGGGGGGACGGGGCAGGGCGGGGTTCGGCTTCTGGCGTGTGACCGGCGGCTCT
AGAGCCTCTGCTAACCATGTTCATGCCTTCTTCTTTTTCCTACAGCTCCTGGGCAACGTGCTGGTTATTG
TGCTGTCTCATCATTTTGGCAAAGAATTGATTAATTCGAGCGAAGGCGCGCCCATTACTCGCATCCATTC
TCAGGCTGTCTCGTCTCGTCTCGCACGCGTGCCGCCACCATGGCGCCAACTCAAGACGAGTTCACCCAAC
TCTCCCAATCAATCGCCGAGTTCCACACGTACCAACTCGGTAACGGCCGTTGCTCATCTCTCCTAGCTCA
GCGAATCCACGCGCCGCCGGAAACAGTATGGTCCGTGGTGAGACGTTTCGATAGGCCACAGATTTACAAA
CACTTCATCAAAAGCTGTAACGTGAGTGAAGATTTCGAGATGCGAGTGGGATGCACGCGCGACGTGAACG
TGATAAGTGGATTACCGGCGAATACGTCTCGAGAGAGATTAGATCTGTTGGACGATGATCGGAGAGTGAC
TGGGTTTAGTATAACCGGTGGTGAACATAGGCTGAGGAATTATAAATCGGTTACGACGGTTCATAGATTT
GAGAAAGAAGAAGAAGAAGAAAGGATCTGGACCGTTGTTTTGGAATCTTATGTTGTTGATGTACCGGAAG
GTAATTCGGAGGAAGATACGAGATTGTTTGCTGATACGGTTATTAGATTGAATCTTCAGAAACTTGCTTC
GATCACTGAAGCTATGAACTACCCATACGATGTTCCAGATTACGCTTCCGGAGGGTCTGGCTCCGGATCA
AGTGGTGGCAGCGGTACCGGCAGCCAGGCCGCCATCCACCCCGGCAGCATCACCGGCCTGTGTAAGAGAA
TGGACGCCGACGCCGTGCCCACCAGAGGCGAGACCATCGGCAAGAAAACCGCCAGCAGCGCCTGGGACCC
CGCCACCGTGATGAGAATCCTGAGGGACCCTAGGATCGCCGGCTTCGCCGCCGAGGTGATCTACAAGAAG
AAGCCCGACGGCACCCCCACCACCAAGATCGAGGGCTACAGAATCCAGAGAGACCCCATCACCCTGAGAC
CTGTGGAGCTGGACTGTGGCCCTATCATCGAGCCTGCCGAGTGGTACGAGCTGCAGGCCTGGCTGGACGG
CAGAGGCAGAGGCAAGGGCCTGAGCAGAGGCCAGGCCATCCTGAGCGCCATGGACAAGCTGTACTGTGAG
TGTGGCGCCGTGATGACCAGCAAGAGAGGCGAGGAGAGCATCAAGGACAGCTACCGGTGCCGGAGAAGAA
AGGTGGTGGACCCCAGCGCCCCTGGCCAGCACGAGGGCACCTGTAATGTGAGCATGGCCGCCCTGGACAA
GTTCGTGGCCGAGCGGATCTTCAACAAGATCCGGCACGCCGAGGGCGACGAGGAGACCCTGGCCCTGCTG
TGGGAGGCCGCCAGAAGATTCGGCAAGCTGACCGAGGCCCCCGAGAAGAGCGGCGAGAGGGCCAACCTGG
TGGCCGAGAGAGCCGACGCCCTGAACGCCCTGGAGGAGCTGTACGAGGACAGAGCCGCCGGAGCCTATGA
CGGCCCTGTGGGCAGGAAGCACTTCAGAAAGCAGCAGGCCGCCCTGACCCTGAGACAGCAGGGCGCCGAG
GAAAGACTGGCCGAGCTGGAGGCCGCCGAGGCCCCTAAGCTGCCCCTGGATCAGTGGTTCCCCGAGGATG
CCGACGCCGACCCCACCGGCCCCAAGTCCTGGTGGGGCAGAGCCAGCGTGGACGACAAGAGGGTGTTCGT
GGGCCTGTTCGTGGATAAGATCGTGGTGACCAAGAGCACCACCGGCAGGGGCCAGGGCACCCCCATCGAG
AAGAGAGCCAGCATCACCTGGGCCAAGCCTCCCACCGACGACGACGAGGATGACGCCCAGGACGGCACCG
AGGACGTGGCCGCCCCCAAGAAAAAGCGGAAGGTGTGAGAATTCCTGTGCCTTCTAGTTGCCAGCCATCT
GTTGTTTGCCCCTCCCCCGTGCCTTCCTTGACCCTGGAAGGTGCCACTCCCACTGTCCTTTCCTAATAAA
ATGAGGAAATTGCATCGCATTGTCTGAGTAGGTGTCATTCTATTCTGGGGGGTGGGGTGGGGCAGGACAG
CAAGGGGGAGGATTGGGAAGACAATAGCAGGCATGCTGGGGATGCGGTGGGCTCTATGGCTTCTGAGGCG
GAAAGAACCAGCTGGGGCTCTAGGGGGTATCCCCACGCGCCCTGTAGCGTGTACCGCTGGGAGTTCGTAG
ACGGAAACAAACGCAGAATCCAAGCGCGGCCGCCCAGGATACATAGATTACCACAACTCCGAGCCCTTCC
ACCGCTAGCGCACTCCTCAGGTGCAGGCTGCCTATCAGAAGGTGGTGGCTGGTGTGGCCAATGCCCTGGC
TCACAAATACCACTGAGATCTTTTTCCCTCTGCCAAAAATTATGGGGACATCATGAAGCCCCTTGAGCAT
CTGACTTCTGGCTAATAAAGGAAATTTATTTTCATTGCAATAGTGTGTTGGAATTTTTTGTGTCTCTCAC
TCGGAAGGACATATGGGAGGGCAAATCATTTAAAACATCAGAATGAGTATTTGGTTTAGAGTTTGGCAAC
ATATGCCCATATGCTGGCTGCCATGAACAAAGGTTGGCTATAAAGAGGTCATCAGTATATGAAACAGCCC
CCTGCTGTCCATTCCTTATTCCATAGAAAAGCCTTGACTTGAGGTTAGATTTTTTTTATATTTTGTTTTG
TGTTATTTTTTTCTTTAACATCCCTAAAATTTTCCTTACATGTTTTACTAGCCAGATTTTTCCTCCTCTC
CTGACTACTCCCAGTCATAGCTGTCCCTCTTCTCTTATGGAGATCCCTCGACCTGCAG
