>Addgene plasmid #108798 | pBW1604_pCAG-PV1-PYL-L1-PhiC31-234C-BGHpA | addgene partial sequence | sequence record 217441 | Addgene Partial NGS Result
TGCACCCCCCTCCCCGAGTTGCTGAGCACGGCCCGGCTTCGGGTGCGGGGCTCCGTACGGGGCGTGGCGC
GGGGCTCGCCGTGCCGGGCGGGGGGTGGCGGCAGGTGGGGGTGCCGGGCGGGGCGGGGCCGCCTCGGGCC
GGGGAGGGCTCGGGGGAGGGGCGCGGCGGCCCCCGGAGCGCCGGCGGCTGTCGAGGCGCGGCGAGCCGCA
GCCATTGCCTTTTATGGTAATCGTGCGAGAGGGCGCAGGGACTTCCTTTGTCCCAAATCTGTGCGGAGCC
GAAATCTGGGAGGCGCCGCCGCACCCCCTCTAGCGGGCGCGGGGCGAAGCGGTGCGGCGCCGGCAGGAAG
GAAATGGGCGGGGAGGGCCTTCGTGCGTCGCCGCGCCGCCGTCCCCTTCTCCCTCTCCAGCCTCGGGGCT
GTCCGCGGGGGGACGGCTGCCTTCGGGGGGGACGGGGCAGGGCGGGGTTCGGCTTCTGGCGTGTGACCGG
CGGCTCTAGAGCCTCTGCTAACCATGTTCATGCCTTCTTCTTTTTCCTACAGCTCCTGGGCAACGTGCTG
GTTATTGTGCTGTCTCATCATTTTGGCAAAGAATTGATTAATTCGAGCGAAGGCGCGCCCATTACTCGCA
TCCATTCTCAGGCTGTCTCGTCTCGTCTCGCACGCGTGCCGCCACCATGGCGCCAACTCAAGACGAGTTC
ACCCAACTCTCCCAATCAATCGCCGAGTTCCACACGTACCAACTCGGTAACGGCCGTTGCTCATCTCTCC
TAGCTCAGCGAATCCACGCGCCGCCGGAAACAGTATGGTCCGTGGTGAGACGTTTCGATAGGCCACAGAT
TTACAAACACTTCATCAAAAGCTGTAACGTGAGTGAAGATTTCGAGATGCGAGTGGGATGCACGCGCGAC
GTGAACGTGATAAGTGGATTACCGGCGAATACGTCTCGAGAGAGATTAGATCTGTTGGACGATGATCGGA
GAGTGACTGGGTTTAGTATAACCGGTGGTGAACATAGGCTGAGGAATTATAAATCGGTTACGACGGTTCA
TAGATTTGAGAAAGAAGAAGAAGAAGAAAGGATCTGGACCGTTGTTTTGGAATCTTATGTTGTTGATGTA
CCGGAAGGTAATTCGGAGGAAGATACGAGATTGTTTGCTGATACGGTTATTAGATTGAATCTTCAGAAAC
TTGCTTCGATCACTGAAGCTATGAACTACCCATACGATGTTCCAGATTACGCTTCCGGAGGGTCTGGCTC
CGGATCAAGTGGTGGCAGCGGTACCGGCAGCCAGGCCGCCATCCACCCCGGCAGCATCACCGGCCTGTGT
AAGAGAATGGACGCCGACGCCGTGCCCACCAGAGGCGAGACCATCGGCAAGAAAACCGCCAGCAGCGCCT
GGGACCCCGCCACCGTGATGAGAATCCTGAGGGACCCTAGGATCGCCGGCTTCGCCGCCGAGGTGATCTA
CAAGAAGAAGCCCGACGGCACCCCCACCACCAAGATCGAGGGCTACAGAATCCAGAGAGACCCCATCACC
CTGAGACCTGTGGAGCTGGACTGTGGCCCTATCATCGAGCCTGCCGAGTGGTACGAGCTGCAGGCCTGGC
TGGACGGCAGAGGCAGAGGCAAGGGCCTGAGCAGAGGCCAGGCCATCCTGAGCGCCATGGACAAGCTGTA
CTGTGAGTGTGGCGCCGTGATGACCAGCAAGAGAGGCGAGGAGAGCATCAAGGACAGCTACCGGTGCCGG
AGAAGAAAGGTGGTGGACCCCAGCGCCCCTGGCCAGCACGAGGGCACCTGTAATGTGAGCATGGCCGCCC
TGGACAAGTTCGTGGCCGAGCGGATCTTCAACAAGATCCGGCACGCCGAGGGCGACGAGGAGACCCTGGC
CCTGCTGTGGGAGGCCGCCAGAAGATTCGGCAAGCTGACCGAGGCCCCCGAGAAGAGCGGCGAGAGGGCC
AACCTGGTGGCCGAGAGAGCCGACGCCCTGAACGCCCTGGAGGAGCTGTACGAGGACAGAGCCGCCGGAG
CCTATGACGGCCCTGTGGGCAGGAAGCACTTCAGAAAGCAGCAGGCCGCCCTGACCCTGAGACAGCAGGG
CGCCGAGGAAAGACTGGCCGAGCTGGAGGCCGCCGAGGCCCCTAAGCTGCCCCTGGATCAGTGGTTCCCC
GAGGATGCCGACGCCGACCCCACCGGCCCCAAGTCCTGGTGGGGCAGAGCCAGCGTGGACGACAAGAGGG
TGTTCGTGGGCCTGTTCGTGGATAAGATCGTGGTGACCAAGAGCACCACCGGCAGGGGCCAGGGCACCCC
CATCGAGAAGAGAGCCAGCATCACCTGGGCCAAGCCTCCCACCGACGACGACGAGGATGACGCCCAGGAC
GGCACCGAGGACGTGGCCGCCCCCAAGAAAAAGCGGAAGGTGTGAGAATTCCTGTGCCTTCTAGTTGCCA
GCCATCTGTTGTTTGCCCCTCCCCCGTGCCTTCCTTGACCCTGGAAGGTGCCACTCCCACTGTCCTTTCC
TAATAAAATGAGGAAATTGCATCGCATTGTCTGAGTAGGTGTCATTCTATTCTGGGGGGTGGGGTGGGGC
AGGACAGCAAGGGGGAGGATTGGGAAGACAATAGCAGGCATGCTGGGGATGCGGTGGGCTCTATGGCTTC
TGAGGCGGAAAGAACCAGCTGGGGCTCTAGGGGGTATCCCCACGCGCCCTGTAGCGTGTACCGCTGGGAG
TTCGTAGACGGAAACAAACGCAGAATCCAAGCGCGGCCGCCCAGGATACATAGATTACCACAACTCCGAG
CCCTTCCACCGCTAGCGCACTCCTCAGGTGCAGGCTGCCTATCAGAAGGTGGTGGCTGGTGTGGCCAATG
CCCTGGCTCACAAATACCACTGAGATCTTTTTCCCTCTGCCAAAAATTATGGGGACATCATGAAGCCCCT
TGAGCATCTGACTTCTGGCTAATAAAGGAAATTTATTTTCATTGCAATAGTGTGTTGGAATTTTTTGTGT
CTCTCACTCGGAAGGACATATGGGAGGGCAAATCATTTAAAACATCAGAATGAGTATTTGGTTTAGAGTT
TGGCAACATATGCCCATATGCTGGCTGCCATGAACAAAGGTTGGCTATAAAGAGGTCATCAGTATATGAA
ACAGCCCCCTGCTGTCCATTCCTTATTCCATAGAAAAGCCTTGACTTGAGGTTAGATTTTTTTTATATTT
TGTTTTGTGTTATTTTTTTCTTTAACATCCCTAAAATTTTTCTTACATGTTTTACTAGCCAGATTTTTCC
TCCTCTCCTGACTACTCCCAGTCATAGCTGTCCCTCTTCTCTTATGGAGATCCCTCGACCTGCAGCCCAA
GCTTGGCGTAATCATGGTCATAGCTGTTTCCTGTGTGAAATTGTTATCCGCTCACAATTCCACACAACAT
ACGAGCCGGAAGCATAAAGTGTAAAGCCTGGGGTGCCTAATGAGTGAGCTAACTCACATTAATTGCGTTG
CGCTCACTGCCCGCTTTCCAGTCGGGAAACCTGTCGTGCCAGCGGATCCGCATCTCAATTAGTCAGCAAC
CATAGTCCCGCCCCTAACTCCGCCCAGTTCCGCCCATTCTCCGCCCCATGGCTGACTAATTTTTTTTATT
TATGCAGAGGCCGAGGCCGCCTCGGCCTCTGAGCTATTCCAGAAGTAGTGAGGAGGCTTTTTTGGAGGCC
TAGGCTTTTGCAAAAAGCTAACTTGTTTATTGCAGCTTATAATGGTTACAAATAAAGCAATAGCATCACA
AATTTCACAAATAAAGCATTTTTTTCACTGCATTCTAGTTGTGGTTTGTCCAAACTCATCAATGTATCTT
ATCATGTCTGGATCCGCTGCATTAATGAATCGGCCAACGCGCGGGGAGAGGCGGTTTGCGTATTGGGCGC
TCTTCCGCTTCCTCGCTCACTGACTCGCTGCGCTCGGTCGTTCGGCTGCGGCGAGCGGTATCAGCTCACT
CAAAGGCGGTAATACGGTTATCCACAGAATCAGGGGATAACGCAGGAAAGAACATGTGAGCAAAAGGCCA
GCAAAAGGCCAGGAACCGTAAAAAGGCCGCGTTGCTGGCGTTTTTCCATAGGCTCCGCCCCCCTGACGAG
CATCACAAAAATCGACGCTCAAGTCAGAGGTGGCGAAACCCGACAGGACTATAAAGATACCAGGCGTTTC
CCCCTGGAAGCTCCCTCGTGCGCTCTCCTGTTCCGACCCTGCCGCTTACCGGATACCTGTCCGCCTTTCT
CCCTTCGGGAAGCGTGGCGCTTTCTCATAGCTCACGCTGTAGGTATCTCAGTTCGGTGTAGGTCGTTCGC
TCCAAGCTGGGCTGTGTGCACGAACCCCCCGTTCAGCCCGACCGCTGCGCCTTATCCGGTAACTATCGTC
TTGAGTCCAACCCGGTAAGACACGACTTATCGCCACTGGCAGCAGCCACTGGTAACAGGATTAGCAGAGC
GAGGTATGTAGGCGGTGCTACAGAGTTCTTGAAGTGGTGGCCTAACTACGGCTACACTAGAAGAACAGTA
TTTGGTATCTGCGCTCTGCTGAAGCCAGTTACCTTCGGAAAAAGAGTTGGTAGCTCTTGATCCGGCAAAC
AAACCACCGCTGGTAGCGGTGGTTTTTTTGTTTGCAAGCAGCAGATTACGCGCAGAAAAAAAGGATCTCA
AGAAGATCCTTTGATCTTTTCTACGGGGTCTGACGCTCAGTGGAACGAAAACTCACGTTAAGGGATTTTG
GTCATGAGATTATCAAAAAGGATCTTCACCTAGATCCTTTTAAATTAAAAATGAAGTTTTAAATCAATCT
AAAGTATATATGAGTAAACTTGGTCTGACAGTTACCAATGCTTAATCAGTGAGGCACCTATCTCAGCGAT
CTGTCTATTTCGTTCATCCATAGTTGCCTGACTCCCCGTCGTGTAGATAACTACGATACGGGAGGGCTTA
CCATCTGGCCCCAGTGCTGCAATGATACCGCGAGACCCACGCTCACCGGCTCCAGATTTATCAGCAATAA
ACCAGCCAGCCGGAAGGGCCGAGCGCAGAAGTGGTCCTGCAACTTTATCCGCCTCCATCCAGTCTATTAA
TTGTTGCCGGGAAGCTAGAGTAAGTAGTTCGCCAGTTAATAGTTTGCGCAACGTTGTTGCCATTGCTACA
GGCATCGTGGTGTCACGCTCGTCGTTTGGTATGGCTTCATTCAGCTCCGGTTCCCAACGATCAAGGCGAG
TTACATGATCCCCCATGTTGTGCAAAAAAGCGGTTAGCTCCTTCGGTCCTCCGATCGTTGTCAGAAGTAA
GTTGGCCGCAGTGTTATCACTCATGGTTATGGCAGCACTGCATAATTCTCTTACTGTCATGCCATCCGTA
AGATGCTTTTCTGTGACTGGTGAGTACTCAACCAAGTCATTCTGAGAATAGTGTATGCGGCGACCGAGTT
GCTCTTGCCCGGCGTCAATACGGGATAATACCGCGCCACATAGCAGAACTTTAAAAGTGCTCATCATTGG
AAAACGTTCTTCGGGGCGAAAACTCTCAAGGATCTTACCGCTGTTGAGATCCAGTTCGATGTAACCCACT
CGTGCACCCAACTGATCTTCAGCATCTTTTACTTTCACCAGCGTTTCTGGGTGAGCAAAAACAGGAAGGC
AAAATGCCGCAAAAAAGGGAATAAGGGCGACACGGAAATGTTGAATACTCATACTCTTCCTTTTTCAATA
TTATTGAAGCATTTATCAGGGTTATTGTCTCATGAGCGGATACATATTTGAATGTATTTAGAAAAATAAA
CAAATAGGGGTTCCGCGCACATTTCCCCGAAAAGTGCCACCTGGGTCGACATTGATTATTGACTAGTTAT
TAATAGTAATCAATTACGGGGTCATTAGTTCATAGCCCATATATGGAGTTCCGCGTTACATAACTTACGG
TAAATGGCCCGCCTGGCTGACCGCCCAACGACCCCCGCCCATTGACGTCAATAATGACGTATGTTCCCAT
AGTAACGCCAATAGGGACTTTCCATTGACGTCAATGGGTGGAGTATTTACGGTAAACTGCCCACTTGGCA
GTACATCAAGTGTATCATATGCCAAGTACGCCCCCTATTGACGTCAATGACGGTAAATGGCCCGCCTGGC
ATTATGCCCAGTACATGACCTTATGGGACTTTCCTACTTGGCAGTACATCTACGTATTAGTCATCGCTAT
TACCATGGTCGAGGTGAGCCCCACGTTCTGCTTCACTCTCCCCATCTCCCCCCCCTCCCCACCCCCAATT
TTGTATTTATTTATTTTTTAATTATTTTGTGCAGCGATGGGGGCGGGGGG
